>Addgene plasmid #63385 | pFusX3-40 | depositor partial sequence | sequence record 105288 | pFusX3_GCT
AGTCTTAAGCGTCTCCATGGCCTGACCCCGGACCAAGTGGTGGCTATCGCCAGCAACAATGGCGGCAAGC
AAGCGCTCGAAACGGTGCAGCGGCTGTTGCCGGTGCTGTGCCAGGACCATGGCCTCACACCCGATCAGGT
CGTGGCTATCGCCAGCCACGATGGCGGCAAGCAAGCGCTCGAAACGGTGCAGCGGCTGTTGCCGGTGCTG
TGCCAGGACCATGGCCTGACCCCGGACCAAGTGGTGGCTATCGCCAGCAACGGTGGCGGCAAGCAAGCGC
TCGAAACGGTGCAGCGGCTGTTGCCGGTGCTGTGCCAGGACCATGGCCTGCGAGACGTC
