>Addgene plasmid #63385 | pFusX3-40 | depositor partial sequence | sequence record 105289 | FusX3
CGTCTCCATGGCCTGACCCCGGACCAAGTGGTGGCTATCGAGACCGGCGCCGCTACGGGCGCGTCCCATT
CGCCATTCAGGCTGCGCAACTGTTGGGAAGGGCGATCGGTGCGGGCTCTTCGCTATTACGCCAGCTGGCG
AAAGGGGGATGTGCTGCAAGGCGATTAAGTTGGGAACGCCAGGGTTTTCCCAGTCACGACGTTGTAAAAC
GACGGCCAGTGAGCGCGCGTAATCGACTCACTATAGGGCGAATTGGGTACCGGGCCCCCCCTCGAGGTCC
TCCAGCTTTTGTTCCCTTTAGTGAGGGTTAATTGCGCGCTTGGCGTAATCATGGTCATAGCTGTTTCCTG
TGTGAAATTGTTATCCGCTCACAATTCCACACAACATACGAGCCGGAAGCATAAAGTGTAAAGCCTGGGG
TGCCTAATGAGTGAGCTAACTCACATTAATTGCGTTGCGCTCACTGCCCGCTTTCCACCGGTGGTCTCTG
GCGGCAAGCAAGCGCTCGAAACGGTGCAGCGGCTGTTGCCGGTGCTGTGCCAGGACCATGGCCTGCGAGA
CGTCTAGACCAGCCAGGACAGAAATGCCTCGACTTCGCTGCTACCCAAGGTTGCCGGGTGACGCACACCG
TGGAAACGGATGAAGGCACGAACCCAGTGGACATAAGCCTGTTCGGTTCGTAAGCTGTAATGCAAGTAGC
GTATGCGCTCACGCAACTGGTCCAGAACCTTGACCGAACGCAGCGGTGGTAACGGCGCAGTGGCGGTTTT
CATGGCTTGTTATGACTGTTTTTTTGGGGTACAGTCTATGCCTCGGGCATCCAAGCAGCAAGCGCGTTAC
GCCGTGGGTCGATGTTTGATGTTATGGAGCAGCAACGATGTTACGCAGCAGGGCAGTCGCCCTAAAACAA
AGTTAAACATTATGAGGGAAGCGGTGATCGCCGAAGTATCGACTCAACTATCAGAGGTAGTTGGCGTCAT
CGAGCGCCATCTCGAACCGACGTTGCTGGCCGTACATTTGTACGGCTCCGCAGTGGATGGCGGCCTGAAG
CCACACAGTGATATTGATTTGCTGGTTACGGTGACCGTAAGGCTTGATGAAACAACGCGGCGAGCTTTGA
TCAACGACCTTTTGGAAACTTCGGCTTCCCCTGGAGAGAGCGAGATTCTCCGCGCTGTAGAAGTCACCAT
TGTTGTGCACGACGACATCATTCCGTGGCGTTATCCAGCTAAGCGCGAACTGCAATTTGGAGAATGGCAG
CGCAATGACATTCTTGCAGGTATCTTCGAGCCAGCCACGATCGACATTGATCTGGCTATCTTGCTGACAA
AAGCAAGAGAACATAGCGTTGCCTTGGTAGGTCCAGCGGCGGAGGAACTCTTTGATCCGGTTCCTGAACA
GGATCTATTTGAGGCGCTAAATGAAACCTTAACGCTATGGAACTCGCCGCCCGACTGGGCTGGCGATGAG
CGAAATGTAGTGCTTACGTTGTCCCGCATTTGGTACAGCGCAGTAACCGGCAAAATCGCGCCGAAGGATG
TCGCTGCCGACTGGGCAATGGAGCGCCTGCCGGCCCAGTATCAGCCCGTCATACTTGAAGCTAGACAGGC
TTATCTTGGACAAGAAGAAGATCGCTTGGCCTCGCGCGCAGATCAGTTGGAAGAATTTGTCCACTACGTG
AAAGGCGAGATCACCAAGGTAGTCGGCAAATAACCCTCGAGCCACCCATGACCAAAATCCCTTAACGTGA
GTTACGCGTCGTTCCACTGAGCGTCAGACCCCGTAGAAAAGATCAAAGGATCTTCTTGAGATCCTTTTTT
TCTGCGCGTAATCTGCTGCTTGCAAACAAAAAAACCACCGCTACCAGCGGTGGTTTGTTTGCCGGATCAA
GAGCTACCAACTCTTTTTCCGAAGGTAACTGGCTTCAGCAGAGCGCAGATACCAAATACTGTCCTTCTAG
TGTAGCCGTAGTTAGGCCACCACTTCAAGAACTCTGTAGCACCGCCTACATACCTCGCTCTGCTAATCCT
GTTACCAGTGGCTGCTGCCAGTGGCGATAAGTCGTGTCTTACCGGGTTGGACTCAAGACGATAGTTACCG
GATAAGGCGCAGCGGTCGGGCTGAACGGGGGGTTCGTGCACACAGCCCAGCTTGGAGCGAACGACCTACA
CCGAACTGAGATACCTACAGCGTGAGCATTGAGAAAGCGCCACGCTTCCCGAAGGGAGAAAGGCGGACAG
GTATCCGGTAAGCGGCAGGGTCGGAACAGGAGAGCGCACGAGGGAGCTTCCAGGGGGAAACGCCTGGTAT
CTTTATAGTCCTGTCGGGTTTCGCCACCTCTGACTTGAGCGTCGATTTTTGTGATGCTCGTCAGGGGGGC
GGAGCCTATGGAAAAACGCCAGCAACGCGGCCTTTTTACGGTTCCTGGCCTTTTGCTGGCCTTTTGCTCA
CATGTTCTTTCCTGCGTTATCCCCTGATTCTGTGGATAACCGTATTACCGCCTTTGAGTGAGCTGATACC
GCTCGCCGCAGCCGAACGACCGAGCGCAGCGAGTCAGTGAGCGAGGAAGCGGAAGAGCGCCCAATACGCA
AACCGCCTCTCCCCGCGCGTTGGCCGATTCATTAATGCAGCTGGCACGACAGGTTTCCCGACTGGAAAGC
GGGCAGTGAGCGCAACGCAATTAATACGCGTACCGCTAGCCAGGAAGAGTTTGTAGAAACGCAAAAAGGC
CATCCGTCAGGATGGCCTTCTGCTTAGTTTGATGCCTGGCAGTTTATGGCGGGCGTCCTGCCCGCCACCC
TCCGGGCCGTTGCTTCACAACGTTCAAATCCGCTCCCGGCGGATTTGTCCTACTCAGGAGAGCGTTCACC
GACAAACAACAGATAAAACGAAAGGCCCAGTCTTCCGACTGAGCCTTTCGTTTTATTTGATGCCTGGCAG
TTCCCTACTCTCGCGTTAACGCTAGCATGGATGTTTTCCCAGTCACGACGTTGTAAAACGACGGCCAGTC
TTAAG
