>Addgene plasmid #63385 | pFusX3-40 | addgene partial sequence | sequence record 114983 | pCR8_R1 5'-cgaaccgaacaggcttatgt-3'
TGCGTCACCCGGCAACCTTGGGTAGCAGCGAAGTCGAGGCATTTCTGTCCTGGCTGGTCTAGACGTCTCG
CAGGCCATGGTCCTGGCACAGCACCGGCAACAGCCGCTGCACCGTTTCGAGCGCTTGCTTGCCGCCACCG
TTGCTGGCGATAGCCACCACTTGGTCCGGGGTCAGGCCATGGTCCTGGCACAGCACCGGCAACAGCCGCT
GCACCGTTTCGAGCGCTTGCTTGCCGCCATCGTGGCTGGCGATAGCCACGACCTGATCGGGTGTGAGGCC
ATGGTCCTGGCACAGCACCGGCAACAGCCGCTGCACCGTTTCGAGCGCTTGCTTGCCGCCATTGTTGCTG
GCGATAGCCACCACTTGGTCCGGGGTCAGGCCATGGAGACGCTTAAGACTGGCCGTCGTTTTACAACGTC
GTGACTGGGAAAACATCCATGCTAGCGTTAACGCGAGAGTAGGGAACTGCCAGGCATCAAATAAAACGAA
AGGCTCAGTCGGAAGACTGGGCCTTTCGTTTTATCTGTTGTTTGTCGGTGAACGCTCTCCTGAGTAGGAC
AAATCCGCCGGGAGCGGATTTGAACGTTGTGAAGCAACGGCCCGGAGGGTGGCGGGCAGGACGCCCGCCA
TAAACTGCCAGGCATCAAACTAAGCAGAAGGCCATCCTGACGGATGGCCTTTTTGCGTTTCTACAAACTC
TTCCTGG
