[The description below was written by a language model from this plasmid's Addgene catalogue record.]
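Description:
pFusX3-40 is a library plasmid from the FusX system, a rapid one-step method for assembling TALE repeat arrays used to build TALENs and related DNA-targeting proteins. It is built on the FusX3 backbone (about 3 kb without insert), is maintained in standard E. coli cloning strains at high copy number, and is selected with spectinomycin. No feature table accompanies the record, so the origin of replication and other backbone elements are not specified. The use of pCR8-type sequencing primers suggests that the regions flanking the insert derive from that vector family.

The insert is a synthetic, pre-assembled trimer of TALE repeats carrying the repeat-variable diresidues NN, HD and NG. Under the standard TALE recognition code these specify G, C and T respectively, which matches the alternative name X3_GCT. As an X3 library member, this trimer supplies RVD positions 7–9 of the final repeat array. The trimer was cloned into the backbone through BsaI sites that were destroyed in the process, in keeping with Golden Gate-style construction using type IIS enzymes.

In practice, a user picks the plasmid from each positional library whose triplet matches the corresponding bases of the intended target sequence. These are then combined in a single reaction with a receiver vector to generate a complete TALE DNA-binding domain. The plasmid is therefore an assembly intermediate, not an expression construct: the record lists no promoter, tags or nuclease domain, and these would be contributed by the destination vector. It is chosen when positions 7–9 of the target site read GCT.
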