Addgene plasmid #63385: pFusX3-40
Purpose: Encodes RVD positions 7-9 in TALEN assembly
Depositing lab: Stephen Ekker. Depositing organization: Mayo Foundation for Medical Education and Research. Publication: FusX: A rapid one-step TALE assembly system for genome science. Ma AC, McNulty MS, Tanya PL, Jarryd CM, Martinez-Galvez G, Argue DP, Lee HB, Urban MD, Bullard CE, Blackburn PR, Man TK, Clark KJ, Ekker SC. Hum Gene Ther. 2016 Jun;27(6):451-63. doi: 10.1089/hum.2015.172 PubMed 26854857.
Backbone
  Vector backbone: FusX3
  Backbone size w/o insert (bp): 3015
  Vector type: TALEN
Growth in bacteria
  Bacterial resistance: Spectinomycin, 50 μg/mL
  Growth temperature: 37°C
  Growth strain: DH5alpha
  Copy number: High Copy
Gene/Insert
  Gene/Insert name: NN HD NG (alt name: X3_GCT)
  Species: Synthetic
  Mutation: none
  Cloning method: Restriction Enzyme; 5′ cloning site BsaI (destroyed during cloning); 3′ cloning site BsaI (destroyed during cloning)
  Sequencing primers: 5′ pCR8_F1; 3′ pCR8_R1
Terms and licenses: Academic/Nonprofit Terms; Industry Terms: Not Available to Industry
How to cite: pFusX3-40 was a gift from Stephen Ekker (Addgene plasmid # 63385 ; http://n2t.net/addgene:63385 ; RRID:Addgene_63385)
